Addgene plasmid #72937: pTU1-C-lacZ
Purpose: Level 1 Destination vector - Position C
Depositing lab: Paul Freemont. Depositing organization: Imperial College London. Publication: EcoFlex: A Multifunctional MoClo Kit for E. coli Synthetic Biology. Moore SJ, Lai HE, Kelwick RJ, Chee SM, Bell DJ, Polizzi KM, Freemont PS. ACS Synth Biol. 2016 May 2. 10.1021/acssynbio.6b00031 PubMed 27096716.
Backbone
  Vector backbone: pSB1A2
  Backbone manufacturer: iGEM
  Backbone size w/o insert (bp): 2532
  Vector type: Synthetic Biology
Growth in bacteria
  Bacterial resistance: Ampicillin, 100 μg/mL
  Growth temperature: 37°C
  Growth strain: JM109
  Copy number: High Copy
Gene/Insert
  Gene/Insert name: Level 1 - C site (alt name: LacZalpha fragment)
  Species: Synthetic
  Mutation: Beta-lactamase - G717C (nucleotide) - silent mutagenesis to remove BsaI site
  Cloning method: Restriction Enzyme; 5′ cloning site Unknown (unknown if destroyed); 3′ cloning site Unknown (unknown if destroyed)
  Sequencing primers: 5′ VF2 (5' tgccacctgacgtctaagaa 3'); 3′ VR (5' attaccgcctttgagtgagc 3')
Terms and licenses: Academic/Nonprofit Terms; Industry Terms: Not Available to Industry
How to cite: pTU1-C-lacZ was a gift from Paul Freemont (Addgene plasmid # 72937 ; http://n2t.net/addgene:72937 ; RRID:Addgene_72937)
