[The description below was written by a language model from this plasmid's Addgene catalogue record and pLannotate feature annotations shown in this document.]
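Description:
pTU1-C-lacZ is a Level 1 destination vector from the EcoFlex MoClo (modular cloning) kit for E. coli synthetic biology, occupying position C in the kit's hierarchical assembly scheme. It is built on the iGEM BioBrick backbone pSB1A2 and is a small plasmid of about 2.5 kb. It is maintained at high copy number in E. coli through a ColE1/pMB1/pUC-type origin of replication and selected with ampicillin through a β-lactamase gene driven by its own bla promoter. The β-lactamase coding sequence carries a silent single-nucleotide change (G717C) that removes an internal BsaI site, which keeps the backbone compatible with Type IIS restriction-ligation assembly.

The payload is a placeholder rather than a gene of interest: a LacZα fragment with an upstream lac operator, annotated in the feature table as a short lacZ coding fragment. In MoClo-style destination vectors, such a cassette serves as a blue/white screening dropout. Correctly assembled parts displace lacZα, so recombinant colonies appear white on indicator plates in an α-complementing host, while uncut or religated vector gives blue colonies. The record does not list the flanking Type IIS sites or the overhangs that define position C, and the cloning sites are recorded as unknown. A putative bacterial transcription terminator and a remnant of the BioBrick prefix from the parental backbone are also annotated. The position designation suggests that a transcription unit built here is intended to be combined with units from other positional vectors in higher-level assemblies, though the record itself states only the Level 1, position C role.
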