Features (pLannotate 1.2.2; 7 found; start..end, strand, type, name):
     35..51      +  protein_bind   lac operator: The lac repressor binds to the lac operator to inhibit transcription in E. coli. This inhibition can be relieved by adding lactose or isopropyl-β-D-thiogalactopyranoside (IPTG). lac repressor encoded by lacI
    157..357     +  CDS            lacZ (fragment): BGAL_ECOLI - Experimental evidence at protein level: Swiss-Prot protein existence level 1. From Escherichia coli (strain K12).
    635..1223    -  rep_origin     ori: high-copy-number ColE1/pMB1/pBR322/pUC origin of replication
   1394..2254    -  CDS            AmpR: β-lactamase; bla; confers resistance to ampicillin, carbenicillin, and related antibiotics
   2255..2359    -  promoter       AmpR promoter: bla
   2449..2492    -  terminator     bacterial terminator: putative bacterial transcription terminator
   2495..2514    +  misc_feature   BioBrick prefix: BioBrick prefix for parts that start with "ATG"
>Addgene plasmid #72937 | pTU1-C-lacZ | depositor full sequence | sequence record 447510 | pTU1-C-lacZ sequence 2516 bps
CGTCTCACCGGCTATAGAGACCTCTAGACATATGTTGTGAGCGGATAACAATTTCACACAGGAAACAGCT
ATGACCATGGTACAAAGAGGAGAAAGGACATGGGTGACCCGAAACTGCTGCTGGAAGTTCCGCACGCTAT
CTCTTCTTCTCCGGGTAACTCTCTGGCTGTTGTTCTGCAACGTCGTGACTGGGAAAACCCGGGTGTTACC
CAGCTGAACCGTCTGGCTGCTCACCCGCCGTTCGCTTCTTGGCGTAACTCTGAAGAAGCTCGTACCGACC
GTCCGTCCCAGCAGCTGCGTTCTCTGATCCGTCTGCTGACCAAACCGGAACGTAAACTGTCTTGGCTGCT
GCCGCCGCTGTCTAACAACTAACGCAAAAAACCCCGCCCCTGACAGGGCGGGGTTTTTTCGCACTAGTGG
ATCCGCATGCGGTCTCATGTTGAAGAGAGACGCTGCAGGCTTCCTCGCTCACTGACTCGCTGCGCTCGGT
CGTTCGGCTGCGGCGAGCGGTATCAGCTCACTCAAAGGCGGTAATACGGTTATCCACAGAATCAGGGGAT
AACGCAGGAAAGAACATGTGAGCAAAAGGCCAGCAAAAGGCCAGGAACCGTAAAAAGGCCGCGTTGCTGG
CGTTTTTCCATAGGCTCCGCCCCCCTGACGAGCATCACAAAAATCGACGCTCAAGTCAGAGGTGGCGAAA
CCCGACAGGACTATAAAGATACCAGGCGTTTCCCCCTGGAAGCTCCCTCGTGCGCTCTCCTGTTCCGACC
CTGCCGCTTACCGGATACCTGTCCGCCTTTCTCCCTTCGGGAAGCGTGGCGCTTTCTCATAGCTCACGCT
GTAGGTATCTCAGTTCGGTGTAGGTCGTTCGCTCCAAGCTGGGCTGTGTGCACGAACCCCCCGTTCAGCC
CGACCGCTGCGCCTTATCCGGTAACTATCGTCTTGAGTCCAACCCGGTAAGACACGACTTATCGCCACTG
GCAGCAGCCACTGGTAACAGGATTAGCAGAGCGAGGTATGTAGGCGGTGCTACAGAGTTCTTGAAGTGGT
GGCCTAACTACGGCTACACTAGAAGGACAGTATTTGGTATCTGCGCTCTGCTGAAGCCAGTTACCTTCGG
AAAAAGAGTTGGTAGCTCTTGATCCGGCAAACAAACCACCGCTGGTAGCGGTGGTTTTTTTGTTTGCAAG
CAGCAGATTACGCGCAGAAAAAAAGGATCTCAAGAAGATCCTTTGATCTTTTCTACGGGGTCTGACGCTC
AGTGGAACGAAAACTCACGTTAAGGGATTTTGGTCATGAGATTATCAAAAAGGATCTTCACCTAGATCCT
TTTAAATTAAAAATGAAGTTTTAAATCAATCTAAAGTATATATGAGTAAACTTGGTCTGACAGTTACCAA
TGCTTAATCAGTGAGGCACCTATCTCAGCGATCTGTCTATTTCGTTCATCCATAGTTGCCTGACTCCCCG
TCGTGTAGATAACTACGATACGGGAGGGCTTACCATCTGGCCCCAGTGCTGCAATGATACCGCGAGAGCC
ACGCTCACCGGCTCCAGATTTATCAGCAATAAACCAGCCAGCCGGAAGGGCCGAGCGCAGAAGTGGTCCT
GCAACTTTATCCGCCTCCATCCAGTCTATTAATTGTTGCCGGGAAGCTAGAGTAAGTAGTTCGCCAGTTA
ATAGTTTGCGCAACGTTGTTGCCATTGCTACAGGCATCGTGGTGTCACGCTCGTCGTTTGGTATGGCTTC
ATTCAGCTCCGGTTCCCAACGATCAAGGCGAGTTACATGATCCCCCATGTTGTGCAAAAAAGCGGTTAGC
TCCTTCGGTCCTCCGATCGTTGTCAGAAGTAAGTTGGCCGCAGTGTTATCACTCATGGTTATGGCAGCAC
TGCATAATTCTCTTACTGTCATGCCATCCGTAAGATGCTTTTCTGTGACTGGTGAGTACTCAACCAAGTC
ATTCTGAGAATAGTGTATGCGGCGACCGAGTTGCTCTTGCCCGGCGTCAATACGGGATAATACCGCGCCA
CATAGCAGAACTTTAAAAGTGCTCATCATTGGAAAACGTTCTTCGGGGCGAAAACTCTCAAGGATCTTAC
CGCTGTTGAGATCCAGTTCGATGTAACCCACTCGTGCACCCAACTGATCTTCAGCATCTTTTACTTTCAC
CAGCGTTTCTGGGTGAGCAAAAACAGGAAGGCAAAATGCCGCAAAAAAGGGAATAAGGGCGACACGGAAA
TGTTGAATACTCATACTCTTCCTTTTTCAATATTATTGAAGCATTTATCAGGGTTATTGTCTCATGAGCG
GATACATATTTGAATGTATTTAGAAAAATAAACAAATAGGGGTTCCGCGCACATTTCCCCGAAAAGTGCC
ACCTGACGTCTAAGAAACCATTATTATCATGACATTAACCTATAAAAATAGGCGTATCACGAGGCAGAAT
TTCAGATAAAAAAAATCCTTAGCTTTCGCTAAGGATGATTTCTGGAATTCGCGGCCGCTTCTAGAA
