>Addgene plasmid #72937 | pTU1-C-lacZ | depositor partial sequence | sequence record 133782 | Golden Gate MCS - Partial sequence between 2 BsmBI sites (CGTCTCANNNN and NNNNAGAGACG) - Backbone pTU1-A-lacZ
CGTCTCACCGGCTATAGAGACCTCTAGACATATGTTGTGAGCGGATAACAATTTCACACAGGAAACAGCT
ATGACCATGGTACAAAGAGGAGAAAGGACATGGGTGACCCGAAACTGCTGCTGGAAGTTCCGCACGCTAT
CTCTTCTTCTCCGGGTAACTCTCTGGCTGTTGTTCTGCAACGTCGTGACTGGGAAAACCCGGGTGTTACC
CAGCTGAACCGTCTGGCTGCTCACCCGCCGTTCGCTTCTTGGCGTAACTCTGAAGAAGCTCGTACCGACC
GTCCGTCCCAGCAGCTGCGTTCTCTGATCCGTCTGCTGACCAAACCGGAACGTAAACTGTCTTGGCTGCT
GCCGCCGCTGTCTAACAACTAACGCAAAAAACCCCGCCCCTGACAGGGCGGGGTTTTTTCGCACTAGTGG
ATCCGCATGCGGTCTCATGTTGAAGAGAGACG
