>Addgene plasmid #72937 | pTU1-C-lacZ | addgene partial sequence | sequence record 140525 | RNAde-BB-1F 5'-tgccacctgacgtctaagaa-3'
ATAGGCGTATCACGAGGCAGAATTTCAGATAAAAAAAATCCTTAGCTTTCGCTAAGGATGATTTCTGGAA
TTCGCGGCCGCTTCTAGAACGTCTCACCGGCTATAGAGACCTCTAGACATATGTTGTGAGCGGATAACAA
TTTCACACAGGAAACAGCTATGACCATGGTACAAAGAGGAGAAAGGACATGGGTGACCCGAAACTGCTGC
TGGAAGTTCCGCACGCTATCTCTTCTTCTCCGGGTAACTCTCTGGCTGTTGTTCTGCAACGTCGTGACTG
GGAAAACCCGGGTGTTACCCAGCTGAACCGTCTGGCTGCTCACCCGCCGTTCGCTTCTTGGCGTAACTCT
GAAGAAGCTCGTACCGACCGTCCGTCCCAGCAGCTGCGTTCTCTGATCCGTCTGCTGACCAAACCGGAAC
GTAAACTGTCTTGGCTGCTGCCGCCGCTGTCTAACAACTAACGCAAAAAACCCCGCCCCTGACAGGGCGG
GGTTTTTTCGCACTAGTGGATCCGCATGCGGTCTCATGTTGAAGAGAGACGCTGCAGGCTTCCTCGCTCA
CTGACTCGCTGCGCTCGGTCGTTCGGCTGCGGCGAGCGGTATCAGCTCACTCAAAGGCGGTAATACGGTT
ATCCACAGAATCAGGGGATAACGCAGGAAAGAACATGTGAGCAAAAGGCCAGCAAAAGGCCAGGAACCGT
AAAAAGGCCGCGTTGCTGGCGTTTTTCCACAGGCTCCGCCCCCCTGACGAGCATCACAAAAATCGACGCT
CAAGTCAGAGGTGGCGAAACCCGACAGGACTATAAAGATACCAGGCGTTTCCCCCTGGAAGCTCCCTCGT
GCGCTCTCCTGTTCCGAC
