>Addgene plasmid #72937 | pTU1-C-lacZ | addgene partial sequence | sequence record 140986 | RNAde-BB-2R 5'-attaccgcctttgagtgagc -3'
TCAGTGAGCGAGGAAGCCTGCAGCGTCTCTCTTCAACATGAGACCGCATGCGGATCCACTAGTGCGAAAA
AACCCCGCCCTGTCAGGGGCGGGGTTTTTTGCGTTAGTTGTTAGACAGCGGCGGCAGCAGCCAAGACAGT
TTACGTTCCGGTTTGGTCAGCAGACGGATCAGAGAACGCAGCTGCTGGGACGGACGGTCGGTACGAGCTT
CTTCAGAGTTACGCCAAGAAGCGAACGGCGGGTGAGCAGCCAGACGGTTCAGCTGGGTAACACCCGGGTT
TTCCCAGTCACGACGTTGCAGAACAACAGCCAGAGAGTTACCCGGAGAAGAAGAGATAGCGTGCGGAACT
TCCAGCAGCAGTTTCGGGTCACCCATGTCCTTTCTCCTCTTTGTACCATGGTCATAGCTGTTTCCTGTGT
GAAATTGTTATCCGCTCACAACATATGTCTAGAGGTCTCTATAGCCGGTGAGACGTTCTAGAAGCGGCCG
CGAATTCCAGAAATCATCCTTAGCGAAAGCTAAGGATTTTTTTTATCTGAAATTCTGCCTCGTGATACGC
CTATTTTTATAGGTTAATGTCATGATAATAATGGTTTCTTAGACGTCAGGTGGCACTTTTCGGGGAAATG
TGCGCGGAACCCCTATTTGTTTATTTTTCTAAATACATTCAAATATGTATCCGCTCATGAGACAATAACC
CTGATAAATGCTTCAATAATATTGAAAAAGGAAGAGTATGAGTATTCAACATTTCCGTGTCGCCCTTATT
CCCTTTTTTGCGGCATTTTGCCTTCCTGTTTTTGCTCACCCAGAAACGCTGGTGAAAGTAAAAGATGCTG
AAGATCAGTTGG
